>Addgene plasmid #204437 | Interface-6 | addgene full sequence | sequence record 404948 | Addgene NGS Result
GGCGTGTACGGTGGGAGGTCTATATAAGCAGAGCTGGTTTAGTGAACCGTCAGATCCGCTAGCGCTACCG
ATGTGGCGACTACGTCGGGCCGCTGTGGCCTGTGAGGTCTGCCAGTCTTTAGTGAAACACAGCTCTGGAA
TAAAAGGAAGTTTACCACTACAAAAACTACATCTGGTTTCACGAAGCATTTATCATTCACATCATCCTAC
CTTAAAGCTTCAACGACCCCAATTAAGGACATCCTTTCAGCAGTTCTCTTCTCTGACAAACCTTCCTTTA
CGTAAACTGAAATTCTCTCCAATTAAATATGGCTACCAGCCTCGCAGGAATTTTTGGCCAGCAAGATTAG
CTACGAGACTCTTAAAACTTCGCTATCTCATACTAGGATCGGCTGTTGGGGGTGGCTACACAGCCAAAAA
GACTTTTGATCAGTGGAAAGATATGATACCGGACCTTAGTGAATATAAATGGATTGTGCCTGACATTGTG
TGGGAAATTGATGAGTATATCGATTTTGAGAAAATTAGAAAAGCCCTTCCTAATTCAGAAGACCTTGTAA
AGTTAGCACCAGACTTTGACAAGATTGTTGAAAGCCTTAGCTTATTGAAGGACTTTTTTACCTCAGGTTC
TCCGGAAGAAACGGCGTTTAGAGCAACAGATCGTGGATCTGAAAGTGACAAGCATTTTAGAAAGGTGTCA
GACAAAGAGAAAATTGACCAACTTCAGGAAGAACTTCTGCACACTCAGTTGAAGTATCAGAGAATCTTGG
AACGATTAGAAAAGGAGAACAAAGAATTGAGAAAATTAGTATTGCAGAAAGATGACAAAGGCATTCATCA
TAGAAAGCTTAAGAAATCTTTGATTGACATGTATTCTGAAGTTCTTGATGTTCTCTCTGATTATGATGCC
AGTTATAATACGCAAGATCATCTGCCACGGGTTGTTGTGGTTGGAGATCAGAGTGCTGGAAAGACTAGTG
TGTTGGAAATGATTGCCCAAGCTCGAATATTCCCAAGAGGATCTGGGGAGATGATGACACGTTCTCCAGT
TAAGGTGACTCTGAGTGAAGGTCCTCACCATGTGGCCCTATTTAAAGATAGTTCTCGGGAGTTTGATCTT
ACCAAAGAAGAAGATCTTGCAGCATTAAGACATGAAATAGAACTTCGAATGAGGAAAAATGTGAAAGAAG
GCTGTACCGTTAGCCCTGAGACCATATCCTTAAATGTAAAAGGCCCTGGACTACAGAGGATGGTGCTTGT
TGACTTACCAGGTGTGATTAATACTGTGACATCAGGCATGGCTCCTGACACAAAGGAAACTATTTTCAGT
ATCAGCAAAGCTTACATGCAGAATCCTAATGCCATCATACTGTGTATTCAAGATGGATCTGTGGATGCTG
AACGCAGTATTGTTACAGACTTGGTCAGTCAAATGGACCCTCATGGAAGGAGAACCATATTCGTTTTGAC
CAAAGTAGACCTGGCAGAGAAAAATGTAGCCAGTCCAAGCAGGATTCAGCAGATAATTGAAGGAAAGCTC
TTCCCAATGAAAGCTTTAGGTTATTTTGCTGTTGTAACAGGAAAAGGGAACAGCTCTGAAAGCATTGAAG
CTATAAGAGAATATGAAGAAGAGTTTTTTCAGAATTCAAAGCTCCTAAAGACAAGCATGCTAAAGGCACA
CCAAGTGACTACAAGAAATTTAAGCCTTGCAGTATCAGACTGCTTTTGGAAAATGGTACGAGAGTCTGTT
GAACAACAGGCTGATAGTTTCAAAGCAACACGTTTTAACCTTGAAACTGAATGGAAGAATAACTATCCTC
GCCTGCGGGAACTTGACCGGAATGAACTATTTGAAAAAGCTAAAAATGAAATCCTTGATGAAGTTATCAG
TCTGAGCCAGGTTACACCAAAACATTGGGAGGAAATCCTTCAACAATCTTTGTGGGAAAGAGTATCAACT
CATGTGATTGAAAACATCTACCTTCCAGCTGCGCAGACCATGAATTCAGGAACTTTTAACACCACAGTGG
ATATCAAGCTTAAACAGTGGACTGATAAACAACTTCCTAATAAAGCAGTAGAGGTTGCTTGGGAGACCCT
ACAAGAAGAATTTTCCCGCTTTATGACAGAACCGAAAGGGAAAGAGCATGATGACATATTTGATAAACTT
AAAGAGGCCGTTAAGGAAGAAAGTATTAAACGACACAAGTGGAATGCCTTTGCGGAGGACAGCTTGAGGG
TTATTCAACACAATGCTTTGGAAGACCGATCCATATCTGATAAACAGCAATGGGATGCAGCTATTTATTT
TATGGAAGAGGCTCTGCAGGCTCGTCTCAAGGATACTGAAAATGCAATTGAAAACATGGTGGGTCCAGAC
TGGAAAAAGAGGTGGTTATACTGGAAGAATCGGACCCAAGAACAGTGTGTTCACAATGAAACCAAGAATG
AATTGGAGAAGATGTTGAAATGTAATGAGGAGCACCCAGCTTATCTTGCAAGTGATGAAATAACCACAGT
CCGGAAGAACCTTGAATCCCGAGGAGTAGAAGTAGATCCAAGCTTGATTAAGGATACTTGGCATCAAGTT
TATAGAAGACATTTTTTAAAAACAGCTCTAAACCATTGTAACCTTTGTCGAAGAGGTTTTTATTACTACC
AAAGGCATTTTGTAGATTCTGAGTTGGAATGCAATGATGTGGTCTTGTTTTGGCGTATACAGCGCATGCT
TGCTATCACCGCAAATACTTTAAGGCAACAACTTACAAATACTGAAGTTAGGCGATTAGAGAAAAATGTT
AAAGAGGTATTGGAAGATTTTGCTGAAGATGGTGAGAAGAAGATTAAATTGCTTACTGGTAAACGCGTTC
AACTGGCGGAAGACCTCAAGAAAGTTAGAGAAATTCAAGAAAAACTTGATGCTTTCATTGAAGCTCTTCA
TCAGGAGAAAGGGCTAGCGCTACCGGTCGCCACCATGGTGAGCAAGGGCGAGGAGCTGTTCACCGGGGTG
GTGCCCATCCTGGTCGAGCTGGACGGCGACGTAAACGGCCACAAGTTCAGCGTGTCCGGCGAGGGCGAGG
GCGATGCCACCTACGGCAAGCTGACCCTGAAGTTCATCTGCACCACCGGCAAGCTGCCCGTGCCCTGGCC
CACCCTCGTGACCACCCTGACCTACGGCGTGCAGTGCTTCAGCCGCTACCCCGACCACATGAAGCAGCAC
GACTTCTTCAAGTCCGCCATGCCCGAAGGCTACGTCCAGGAGCGCACCATCTTCTTCAAGGACGACGGCA
ACTACAAGACCCGCGCCGAGGTGAAGTTCGAGGGCGACACCCTGGTGAACCGCATCGAGCTGAAGGGCAT
CGACTTCAAGGAGGACGGCAACATCCTGGGGCACAAGCTGGAGTACAACTACAACAGCCACAACGTCTAT
ATCATGGCCGACAAGCAGAAGAACGGCATCAAGGTGAACTTCAAGATCCGCCACAACATCGAGGACGGCA
GCGTGCAGCTCGCCGACCACTACCAGCAGAACACCCCCATCGGCGACGGCCCCGTGCTGCTGCCCGACAA
CCACTACCTGAGCACCCAGTCCAAGCTGAGCAAAGACCCCAACGAGAAGCGCGATCACATGGTCCTGCTG
GAGTTCGTGACCGCCGCCGGGATCACTCTCGGCATGGACGAGCTGTACAAGTAAAGCGGCCGCGACTCTA
GATCATAATCAGCCATACCACATTTGTAGAGGTTTTACTTGCTTTAAAAAACCTCCCACACCTCCCCCTG
AACCTGAAACATAAAATGAATGCAATTGTTGTTGTTAACTTGTTTATTGCAGCTTATAATGGTTACAAAT
AAAGCAATAGCATCACAAATTTCACAAATAAAGCATTTTTTTCACTGCATTCTAGTTGTGGTTTGTCCAA
ACTCATCAATGTATCTTAAGGCGTAAATTGTAAGCGTTAATATTTTGTTAAAATTCGCGTTAAATTTTTG
TTAAATCAGCTCATTTTTTAACCAATAGGCCGAAATCGGCAAAATCCCTTATAAATCAAAAGAATAGACC
GAGATAGGGT
[37 nt withheld, positions 4071-4107]
AAAGAACGTGGACTCCAACGTCAAAGG
[49 nt withheld, positions 4135-4183]
T
[91 nt withheld, positions 4185-4275]
G
[124 nt withheld, positions 4277-4400]
CAGGTGGCACTTTTCGGGGAAATGTGCGCGGAACCCCTATTTGTTTATTTTTCTAAATACATTCAAATAT
GTATCCGCTCATGAGACAATAACCCTGATAAATGCTTCAATAATATTGAAAAAGGAAGAGTCCTGAGGCG
GAAAGAACCAGCTGTGGAATGTGTGTCAGTTAGGGTGTGGAAAGTCCCCAGGCTCCCCAGCAGGCAGAAG
TATGCAAAGCATGCATCTCAATTAGTCAGCAACCAGGTGTGGAAAGTCCCCAGGCTCCCCAGCAGGCAGA
AGTATGCAAAGCATGCATCTCAATTAGTCAGCAACCATAGTCCCGCCCCTAACTCCGCCCATCCCGCCCC
TAACTCCGCCCAGTTCCGCCCATTCTCCGCCCCATGGCTGACTAATTTTTTTTATTTATGCAGAGGCCGA
GGCCGCCTCGGCCTCTGAGCTATTCCAGAAGTAGTGAGGAGGCTTTTTTGGAGGCCTAGGCTTTTGCAAA
GATCGATCAAGAGACAGGATGAGGATCGTTTCGCATGATTGAACAAGATGGATTGCACGCAGGTTCTCCG
GCCGCTTGGGTGGAGAGGCTATTCGGCTATGACTGGGCACAACAGACAATCGGCTGCTCTGATGCCGCCG
TGTTCCGGCTGTCAGCGCAGGGGCGCCCGGTTCTTTTTGTCAAGACCGACCTGTCCGGTGCCCTGAATGA
ACTGCAAGACGAGGCAGCGCGGCTATCGTGGCTGGCCACGACGGGCGTTCCTTGCGCAGCTGTGCTCGAC
GTTGTCACTGAAGCGGGAAGGGACTGGCTGCTATTGGGCGAAGTGCCGGGGCAGGATCTCCTGTCATCTC
ACCTTGCTCCTGCCGAGAAAGTATCCATCATGGCTGATGCAATGCGGCGGCTGCATACGCTTGATCCGGC
TACCTGCCCATTCGACCACCAAGCGAAACATCGCATCGAGCGAGCACGTACTCGGATGGAAGCCGGTCTT
GTCGATCAGGATGATCTGGACGAAGAGCATCAGGGGCTCGCGCCAGCCGAACTGTTCGCCAGGCTCAAGG
CGAGCATGCCCGACGGCGAGGATCTCGTCGTGACCCATGGCGATGCCTGCTTGCCGAATATCATGGTGGA
AAATGGCCGCTTTTCTGGATTCATCGACTGTGGCCGGCTGGGTGTGGCGGACCGCTATCAGGACATAGCG
TTGGCTACCCGTGATATTGCTGAAGAGCTTGGCGGCGAATGGGCTGACCGCTTCCTCGTGCTTTACGGTA
TCGCCGCTCCCGATTCGCAGCGCATCGCCTTCTATCGCCTTCTTGACGAGTTCTTCTGAGCGGGACTCTG
GGGTTCGAAATGACCGACCAAGCGACGCCCAACCTGCCATCACGAGATTTCGATTCCACCGCCGCCTTCT
ATGAAAGGTTGGGCTTCGGAATCGTTTTCCGGGACGCCGGCTGGATGATCCTCCAGCGCGGGGATCTCAT
GCTGGAGTTCTTCGCCCACCCTAGGGGGAGGCTAACTGAAACACGGAAGGAGACAATACCGGAAGGAACC
CGCGCTATGACGGCAATAAAAAGACAGAATAAAACGCACGGTGTTGGGTCGTTTGTTCATAAACGCGGGG
TTCGGTCCCAGGGCTGGCACTCTGTCGATACCCCACCGAGACCCCATTGGGGCCAATACGCCCGCGTTTC
TTCCTTTTCCCCACCCCACCCCCCAAGTTCGGGTGAAGGCCCAGGGCTCGCAGCCAACGTCGGGGCGGCA
GGCCCTGCCATAGCCTCAGGTTACTCATATATACTTTAGATTGATTTAAAACTTCATTTTTAATTTAAAA
GGATCTAGGTGAAGATCCTTTTTGATAATCTCATGACCAAAATCCCTTAACGTGAGTTTTCGTTCCACTG
AGCGTCAGACCCCGTAGAAAAGATCAAAGGATCTTCTTGAGATCCTTTTTTTCTGCGCGTAATCTGCTGC
TTGCAAACAAAAAAACCACCGCTACCAGCGGTGGTTTGTTTGCCGGATCAAGAGCTACCAACTCTTTTTC
CGAAGGTAACTGGCTTCAGCAGAGCGCAGATACCAAATACTGTTCTTCTAGTGTAGCCGTAGTTAGGCCA
CCACTTCAAGAACTCTGTAGCACCGCCTACATACCTCGCTCTGCTAATCCTGTTACCAGTGGCTGCTGCC
AGTGGCGATAAGTCGTGTCTTACCGGGTTGGACTCAAGACGATAGTTACCGGATAAGGCGCAGCGGTCGG
GCTGAACGGGGGGTTCGTGCACACAGCCCAGCTTGGAGCGAACGACCTACACCGAACTGAGATACCTACA
GCGTGAGCTATGAGAAAGCGCCACGCTTCCCGAAGGGAGAAAGGCGGACAGGTATCCGGTAAGCGGCAGG
GTCGGAACAGGAGAGCGCACGAGGGAGCTTCCAGGGGGAAACGCCTGGTATCTTTATAGTCCTGTCGGGT
TTCGCCACCTCTGACTTGAGCGTCGATTTTTGTGATGCTCGTCAGGGGGGCGGAGCCTATGGAAAAACGC
CAGCAACGCGGCCTTTTTACGGTTCCTGGCCTTTTGCTGGCCTTTTGCTCACATGTTCTTTCCTGCGTTA
TCCCCTGATTCTGTGGATAACCGTATTACCGCCATGCATTAGTTATTAATAGTAATCAATTACGGGGTCA
TTAGTTCATAGCCCATATATGGAGTTCCGCGTTACATAACTTACGGTAAATGGCCCGCCTGGCTGACCGC
CCAACGACCCCCGCCCATTGACGTCAATAATGACGTATGTTCCCATAGTAACGCCAATAGGGACTTTCCA
TTGACGTCAATGGGTGGAGTATTTACGGTAAACTGCCCACTTGGCAGTACATCAAGTGTATCATATGCCA
AGTACGCCCCCTATTGACGTCAATGACGGTAAATGGCCCGCCTGGCATTATGCCCAGTACATGACCTTAT
GGGACTTTCCTACTTGGCAGTACATCTACGTATTAGTCATCGCTATTACCATGGTGATGCGGTTTTGGCA
GTACATCAATGGGCGTGGATAGCGGTTTGACTCACGGGGATTTCCAAGTCTCCACCCCATTGACGTCAAT
GGGAGTTTGTTTTGGCACCAAAATCAACGGGACTTTCCAAAATGTCGTAACAACTCCGCCCCATTGACGC
AAATGGGCGGTA
Features (pLannotate 1.2.2; 14 found; start..end, strand, type, name):
     71..2950    +  CDS            OPA1: OPA1_HUMAN - Also known as KIAA0567. Experimental evidence at protein level: Swiss-Prot protein existence level 1. Isoforms that contain the alternative exon 4b (present in isoform 4 and isoform 5) are required for mitochondrial genome maintenance, possibly by anchoring the mitochondrial nucleoids to the inner mitochondrial membrane. From Homo sapiens (Human).
   2975..3694    +  CDS            mEGFP: enhanced GFP with monomerizing A206K mutation (Zacharias et al., 2002) mammalian codon-optimized
   3711..3794    +  CDS            large T antigen (fragment): large T antigen from SV40 (simian virus 40)
   3817..3938    +  polyA_signal   SV40 poly(A) signal: SV40 polyadenylation signal
   3972..4400    -  rep_origin     f1 ori (sequence partly withheld): f1 bacteriophage origin of replication; arrow indicates direction of (+) strand synthesis
   4427..4531    +  promoter       AmpR promoter: bla
   4533..4890    +  promoter       SV40 promoter: SV40 enhancer and early promoter
   4925..5719    +  CDS            NeoR/KanR: aminoglycoside phosphotransferase from Tn5; aph(3')-II (or nptII); confers resistance to neomycin, kanamycin, and G418 (Geneticin®)
   5740..5892    +  CDS            ble (fragment): BLE_KLEPN - Experimental evidence at protein level: Swiss-Prot protein existence level 1. Binding protein with a strong affinity to the bleomycin family of antibiotics. Binds to CL990; an antimitotic-antibiotic compound. From Klebsiella pneumoniae.
   5951..5998    +  polyA_signal   HSV TK poly(A) signal: herpes simplex virus thymidine kinase polyadenylation signal (Cole and Stacy, 1985)
   6089..6105    -  polyA_signal   bGH poly(A) signal (fragment): bovine growth hormone polyadenylation signal
   6327..6915    +  rep_origin     ori: high-copy-number ColE1/pMB1/pBR322/pUC origin of replication
   7090..7393    +  enhancer       CMV enhancer: human cytomegalovirus immediate early enhancer
   7394..35      +  promoter       CMV promoter (across the origin): human cytomegalovirus (CMV) immediate early promoter
