[The description below was written by a language model from this plasmid's Addgene catalogue record and pLannotate feature annotations shown in this document.]
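Description:
Interface-6 is a mammalian expression plasmid built on the Clontech pEGFP-N1 backbone that encodes human OPA1 isoform 1 carrying a D716A point mutation, fused to a green fluorescent protein. OPA1 is the dynamin-family GTPase of the mitochondrial inner membrane. The plasmid name and the associated study on OPA1 helical assemblies suggest that the substitution targets an assembly interface, although the record does not spell out which contact is disrupted. Expression is driven by the human cytomegalovirus immediate-early enhancer and promoter, which span the sequence origin and sit directly upstream of the OPA1 open reading frame, and transcripts are terminated by the SV40 polyadenylation signal.

The catalogue entry lists the EGFP tag as N-terminal. In the sequenced plasmid, however, the fluorescent protein coding sequence lies immediately downstream of OPA1, consistent with the pEGFP-N1 design, so the tag is at the C terminus of the fusion. This leaves the N-terminal end of OPA1 unobstructed. The annotation also identifies the fluorophore as mEGFP, the monomerizing A206K variant, rather than standard EGFP.

The plasmid is propagated in bacteria through a high-copy pUC-type origin and also carries an f1 origin. A single NeoR/KanR (Tn5 aminoglycoside phosphotransferase) gene sits behind tandem bacterial and SV40 early promoters and ends with the HSV TK polyadenylation signal. It confers kanamycin resistance in E. coli and G418 resistance in mammalian cells. The short large T antigen, ble and bGH poly(A) matches are small fragment hits, probably backbone remnants rather than functional elements. The construct is suited to transfecting mammalian cells to visualize the mutant OPA1 protein and assess its effects on mitochondria.
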