Addgene plasmid #204437: Interface-6
Purpose: Mammalian expression plasmid of GFP-tagged hOpa1 isoform 1 mutant protein.
Depositing lab: Keir Neuman. Depositing organization: National Heart, Lung, and Blood Institute (NHLBI). Publication: OPA1 helical structures give perspective to mitochondrial dysfunction. Nyenhuis SB, Wu X, Strub MP, Yim YI, Stanton AE, Baena V, Syed ZA, Canagarajah B, Hammer JA, Hinshaw JE. Nature. 2023 Aug 23. doi: 10.1038/s41586-023-06462-1. PubMed 37612506.
Backbone
  Vector backbone: pEGFP-N1
  Backbone manufacturer: Clontech
  Vector type: Mammalian Expression
  Selectable markers: Neomycin (select with G418)
Growth in bacteria
  Bacterial resistance: Kanamycin, 50 μg/mL
  Growth temperature: 37°C
  Growth strain: DH5alpha
  Copy number: High Copy
Gene/Insert
  Gene/Insert name: hOpa1 isoform 1
  Species: H. sapiens (human)
  Mutation: D716A
  Entrez Gene: OPA1 (a.k.a. BERHS, MGM1, MTDPS14, NPG, NTG, largeG)
  Promoter: CMV
  Tag / fusion protein: EGFP (N terminal on backbone)
  Cloning method: Unknown
  Sequencing primers: 5′ CNV-F; 3′ SV40-pArev
Terms and licenses: Academic/Nonprofit Terms; Industry Terms: Not Available to Industry
How to cite: Interface-6 was a gift from Keir Neuman (Addgene plasmid # 204437 ; http://n2t.net/addgene:204437 ; RRID:Addgene_204437)
